>Addgene plasmid #36682 | TAL2223 | depositor partial sequence | sequence record 45875 | TAL2223 sequence 1640 bps
GAACCTGACCCCAGACCAGGTAGTCGCAATCGCGAACAATAATGGGGGAAAGCAAGCCCTGGAAACCGTG
CAAAGGTTGTTGCCGGTCCTTTGTCAAGACCACGGCCTTACACCGGAGCAAGTCGTGGCCATTGCATCCC
ACGACGGTGGCAAACAGGCTCTTGAGACGGTTCAGAGACTTCTCCCAGTTCTCTGTCAAGCCCACGGGCT
GACTCCCGATCAAGTTGTAGCGATTGCGTCGAACATTGGAGGGAAACAAGCATTGGAGACTGTCCAACGG
CTCCTTCCCGTGTTGTGTCAAGCCCACGGTTTGACGCCTGCACAAGTGGTCGCCATCGCCAACAACAACG
GCGGTAAGCAGGCGCTGGAAACAGTACAGCGCCTGCTGCCTGTACTGTGCCAGGATCATGGACTGACCCC
AGACCAGGTAGTCGCAATCGCGAACAATAATGGGGGAAAGCAAGCCCTGGAAACCGTGCAAAGGTTGTTG
CCGGTCCTTTGTCAAGACCACGGCCTTACACCGGAGCAAGTCGTGGCCATTGCATCCCACGACGGTGGCA
AACAGGCTCTTGAGACGGTTCAGAGACTTCTCCCAGTTCTCTGTCAAGCCCACGGGCTGACTCCCGATCA
AGTTGTAGCGATTGCGTCGAACATTGGAGGGAAACAAGCATTGGAGACTGTCCAACGGCTCCTTCCCGTG
TTGTGTCAAGCCCACGGTTTGACGCCTGCACAAGTGGTCGCCATCGCCAACAACAACGGCGGTAAGCAGG
CGCTGGAAACAGTACAGCGCCTGCTGCCTGTACTGTGCCAGGATCATGGACTGACCCCAGACCAGGTAGT
CGCAATCGCGAACAATAATGGGGGAAAGCAAGCCCTGGAAACCGTGCAAAGGTTGTTGCCGGTCCTTTGT
CAAGACCACGGCCTTACACCGGAGCAAGTCGTGGCCATTGCATCCCACGACGGTGGCAAACAGGCTCTTG
AGACGGTTCAGAGACTTCTCCCAGTTCTCTGTCAAGCCCACGGGCTGACTCCCGATCAAGTTGTAGCGAT
TGCGTCCAACGGTGGAGGGAAACAAGCATTGGAGACTGTCCAACGGCTCCTTCCCGTGTTGTGTCAAGCC
CACGGTTTGACGCCTGCACAAGTGGTCGCCATCGCCAGCCATGATGGCGGTAAGCAGGCGCTGGAAACAG
TACAGCGCCTGCTGCCTGTACTGTGCCAGGATCATGGACTGACCCCAGACCAGGTAGTCGCAATCGCGTC
ACATGACGGGGGAAAGCAAGCCCTGGAAACCGTGCAAAGGTTGTTGCCGGTCCTTTGTCAAGACCACGGC
CTTACACCGGAGCAAGTCGTGGCCATTGCAAATAATAACGGTGGCAAACAGGCTCTTGAGACGGTTCAGA
GACTTCTCCCAGTTCTCTGTCAAGCCCACGGGCTGACTCCCGATCAAGTTGTAGCGATTGCGTCGCATGA
CGGAGGGAAACAAGCATTGGAGACTGTCCAACGGCTCCTTCCCGTGTTGTGTCAAGCCCACGGTTTGACG
CCTGCACAAGTGGTCGCCATCGCCAGCCATGATGGCGGTAAGCAGGCGCTGGAAACAGTACAGCGCCTGC
TGCCTGTACTGTGCCAGGATCATGGACTGA
