>Addgene plasmid #36682 | TAL2223 | addgene partial sequence | sequence record 48219 | CMV-F 5'-CGCAAATGGGCGGTAGGCGTG-3'
ACTAGAGAACCCACTGCTTACTGGCTTATCGAAATTAATACGACTCACTATAGGGAGACCCAAGCTGGCT
AGCACCATGGACTACAAAGACCATGACGGTGATTATAAAGATCATGACATCGATTACAAGGATGACGATG
ACAAGATGGCCCCCAAGAAGAAGAGGAAGGTGGGCATTCACCGCGGGGTACCTATGGTGGACTTGAGGAC
ACTCGGTTATTCGCAACAGCAACAGGAGAAAATCAAGCCTAAGGTCAGGAGCACCGTCGCGCAACACCAC
GAGGCGCTTGTGGGGCATGGCTTCACTCATGCGCATATTGTCGCGCTTTCACAGCACCCTGCGGCGCTTG
GGACGGTGGCTGTCAAATACCAAGATATGATTGCGGCCCTGCCCGAAGCCACGCACGAGGCAATTGTAGG
GGTCGGTAAACAGTGGTCGGGAGCGCGAGCACTTGAGGCGCTGCTGACTGTGGCGGGTGAGCTTAGGGGG
CCTCCGCTCCAGCTCGACACCGGGCAGCTGCTGAAGATCGCGAAGAGAGGGGGAGTAACAGCGGTAGAGG
CAGTGCACGCCTGGCGCAATGCGCTCACCGGGGCCCCCTTGAACCTGACCCCAGACCAGGTAGTCGCAAT
CGCGAACAATAATGGGGGAAAGCAAGCCCTGGAAACCGTGCAAAGGTTGTTGCCGGTCCTTTGTCAAGAC
CACGGCCTTACACCGGAGCAAGTCGTGGCCATTGCATCCCACGACGGTGGCAAACAGGCTCTTGAGACGG
TTCAGAGACTTCTCCCAGTTCTCTGTCAAGCCCACGGGCTGACTCCCGATCAAGTTGTAGCGATTGCGTC
GAACATTGGAGGGAAACAAGCATTGGAGACTGTCCAACGGCTCCTTCCCGT
