>Addgene plasmid #36682 | TAL2223 | addgene partial sequence | sequence record 48220 | JDS-TALEN-F 5'-TAGGGGTCGGTAAACAGTGG-3'
TGTGGCGGGTGAGCTTAGGGGGCCTCCGCTCCAGCTCGACACCGGGCAGCTGCTGAAGATCGCGAAGAGA
GGGGGAGTAACAGCGGTAGAGGCAGTGCACGCCTGGCGCAATGCGCTCACCGGGGCCCCCTTGAACCTGA
CCCCAGACCAGGTAGTCGCAATCGCGAACAATAATGGGGGAAAGCAAGCCCTGGAAACCGTGCAAAGGTT
GTTGCCGGTCCTTTGTCAAGACCACGGCCTTACACCGGAGCAAGTCGTGGCCATTGCATCCCACGACGGT
GGCAAACAGGCTCTTGAGACGGTTCAGAGACTTCTCCCAGTTCTCTGTCAAGCCCACGGGCTGACTCCCG
ATCAAGTTGTAGCGATTGCGTCGAACATTGGAGGGAAACAAGCATTGGAGACTGTCCAACGGCTCCTTCC
CGTGTTGTGTCAAGCCCACGGTTTGACGCCTGCACAAGTGGTCGCCATCGCCAACAACAACGGCGGTAAG
CAGGCGCTGGAAACAGTACAGCGCCTGCTGCCTGTACTGTGCCAGGATCATGGACTGACCCCAGACCAGG
TAGTCGCAATCGCGAACAATAATGGGGGAAAGCAAGCCCTGGAAACCGTGCAAAGGTTGTTGCCGGTCCT
TTGTCAAGACCACGGCCTTACACCGGAGCAAGTCGTGGCCATTGCATCCCACGACGGTGGCAAACAGGCT
CTTGAGACGGTTCAGAGACTTCTCCCAGTTCTCTGTCAAGCCCACGGGCTGACTCCCGATCAAGTTGTAG
CGATTGCGTC
