[The description below was written by a language model from this plasmid's Addgene catalogue record.]
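Description:
TAL2223 is a mammalian expression plasmid encoding the right-hand monomer of a TALEN pair directed against the human SDHB gene. It is built on the JDS70 backbone (about 6.4 kb without insert), a TALEN expression vector that supplies the constant portions of the nuclease. A roughly 1.6 kb array of TAL effector repeats, produced by the FLASH assembly method, was inserted between two BsmBI sites that were destroyed during cloning. The plasmid is maintained at high copy in E. coli under ampicillin selection. The record does not state the origin of replication or whether a mammalian selection marker is present, and no feature table was supplied.

The repeat array sits in frame with backbone-encoded elements: an N-terminal 3X FLAG epitope for detecting the protein, and a C-terminal wild-type FokI nuclease domain. Expression in mammalian cells is driven by the CMV promoter, and the vector type also notes a T7 promoter, which allows in vitro transcription of TALEN mRNA. The use of a BGH reverse sequencing primer suggests a BGH polyadenylation region downstream of the coding sequence, although this is not explicitly listed. Because FokI cleaves only as a dimer, this construct is meant to be used with the matching left SDHB TALEN. The two monomers bind adjacent half-sites, and the paired FokI domains cut the intervening spacer to make a double-strand break. Such breaks are typically used to generate targeted indels through error-prone repair or to stimulate homology-directed editing at the locus. The Entrez gene annotation in the record appears to point to a non-human sdhB entry, whereas the stated species and insert name indicate the human gene.
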