Addgene plasmid #36682: TAL2223
Depositing lab: Keith Joung. Depositing organization: Massachusetts General Hospital. Publication: FLASH assembly of TALENs for high-throughput genome editing. Reyon D, Tsai SQ, Khayter C, Foden JA, Sander JD, Joung JK. Nat Biotechnol. 2012 Apr 8. doi: 10.1038/nbt.2170. PubMed 22484455.
Backbone
  Vector backbone: JDS70
  Backbone manufacturer: Joung lab (Addgene Plasmid # 32285)
  Backbone size w/o insert (bp): 6447
  Vector type: Mammalian, T7 for in vitro mRNA synthesis
Growth in bacteria
  Bacterial resistance: Ampicillin, 100 μg/mL
  Growth temperature: 37°C
  Growth strain: XL1 Blue
  Copy number: High Copy
Gene/Insert
  Gene/Insert name: SDHB-TALEN_Right (alt name: SDHB)
  Species: H. sapiens (human)
  Insert size (bp): 1640
  Entrez Gene: sdhB (a.k.a. GAND_20)
  Promoter: CMV
  Tag / fusion protein: 3X Flag (N terminal on backbone); WT FOKI (C terminal on backbone)
  Cloning method: Restriction Enzyme; 5′ cloning site BsmBI (destroyed during cloning); 3′ cloning site BsmBI (destroyed during cloning)
  Sequencing primers: 5′ CMV-F; 3′ BGH-rev
Terms and licenses: Academic/Nonprofit Terms; Industry Terms: Not Available to Industry
Depositor comments: Target binding site: TGCAGGCAGGCTCCGCCA It is strongly recommended that users perform a diagnostic digest to verify this plasmid prior to use. For example, a double digest of the plasmid with BamHI and KpnI should result in two bands at 2.2kb and 5.9kb.
How to cite: TAL2223 was a gift from Keith Joung (Addgene plasmid # 36682 ; http://n2t.net/addgene:36682 ; RRID:Addgene_36682)
